Addgene plasmid #207950: pMP123
Purpose: (Empty Backbone) GreenBraid reverse destination vector pGBY2r - Eco31I - PaqCI -sfGFP- PaqCI - Eco31I
Depositing lab: Alexis Maizel. Depositing organization: Universitaet Heidelberg. Publication: GreenGate 2.0: Backwards compatible addons for assembly of complex transcriptional units and their stacking with GreenGate. Piepers M, Erbstein K, Reyes-Hernandez J, Song C, Tessi T, Petrasiunaite V, Faerber N, Distel K, Maizel A. PLoS One. 2023 Sep 8;18(9):e0290097. doi: 10.1371/journal.pone.0290097. eCollection 2023. PubMed 37682951.
Backbone
  Vector backbone: pCAMBIA
  Vector type: Plant Expression
  Selectable markers: sgGFP
Growth in bacteria
  Bacterial resistance: Spectinomycin, 50 μg/mL
  Growth temperature: 37°C
  Growth strain: DH5alpha
  Copy number: High Copy
Gene/Insert
  Gene/Insert name: None
Terms and licenses: Academic/Nonprofit Terms; Industry Terms: Not Available to Industry
How to cite: pMP123 was a gift from Alexis Maizel (Addgene plasmid # 207950 ; http://n2t.net/addgene:207950 ; RRID:Addgene_207950)
