[The description below was written by a language model from this plasmid's Addgene catalogue record and pLannotate feature annotations shown in this document.]
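Description:
pMP123 is an empty binary destination vector for plant transformation, built on a pCAMBIA-type backbone and belonging to the GreenBraid extension of the GreenGate modular cloning system, where it is designated the reverse destination vector pGBY2r. As a binary vector it carries two replication systems. A high-copy ColE1/pUC-type origin, together with the pBR322 bom region, supports propagation in E. coli. The pVS1 oriV with its RepA replication protein and StaA stability protein supports maintenance in Agrobacterium. Selection in bacteria is by spectinomycin through the aadA gene, which appears to be driven by a class 1 integron Pc promoter fragment. A short remnant of a gentamicin resistance gene lies nearby and is unlikely to be functional.

Nopaline-type left and right T-DNA border repeats flank the cloning region on the circular map, so whatever is assembled there becomes the T-DNA delivered to plant cells. In the empty vector this position holds a bacterial dropout cassette consisting of a J23119 constitutive promoter fragment, superfolder GFP, and the rrnB T1 and T7Te terminators. According to the record, the cassette is bracketed by inner PaqCI and outer Eco31I type IIS restriction sites. Golden Gate-style assembly replaces the sfGFP cassette with the incoming parts, so correct clones can be recognised as non-fluorescent colonies; this is what the catalogue's "selectable marker" entry refers to. No plant selection marker or plant promoter is annotated, and these would have to come from the inserted modules. The associated publication indicates that the vector is intended for assembling complex transcriptional units and stacking them. The record does not detail what the "reverse" designation means for the assembly scheme.
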