Features (pLannotate 1.2.2; 16 found; start..end, strand, type, name):
     55..83      +  promoter       J23119 promoter (fragment): bacterial promoter (Registry of Standard Biological Parts BBa J23119)
    110..823     +  CDS            Superfolder GFP: Superfolder GFP is a basic (constitutively fluorescent) green fluorescent protein published in 2005, derived from Aequorea victoria. It is reported to be a very rapidly-maturing weak dimer.
    834..905     +  terminator     rrnB T1 terminator: transcription terminator T1 from the E. coli rrnB gene
    921..948     +  terminator     T7Te terminator: phage T7 early transcription terminator
    993..1017    +  misc_feature   RB T-DNA repeat: right border repeat from nopaline C58 T-DNA
   1357..1758    +  CDS            Y4CG_SINFN (fragment): Protein inferred from homology: Swiss-Prot protein existence level 3. From Sinorhizobium fredii (strain NBRC 101917 / NGR234).
   2318..2947    +  CDS            pVS1 StaA: stability protein from the Pseudomonas plasmid pVS1 (Heeb et al., 2000)
   3376..4449    +  CDS            pVS1 RepA: replication protein from the Pseudomonas plasmid pVS1 (Heeb et al., 2000)
   4515..4709    +  rep_origin     pVS1 oriV: origin of replication for the Pseudomonas plasmid pVS1 (Heeb et al., 2000)
   4912..4951    +  CDS            rop (fragment): Rop protein, which maintains plasmids at low copy number; rop
   5053..5193    +  misc_feature   bom: basis of mobility region from pBR322
   5379..5967    -  rep_origin     ori: high-copy-number ColE1/pMB1/pBR322/pUC origin of replication
   6058..6846    -  CDS            aadA: S3AD_ECOLX - Experimental evidence at protein level: Swiss-Prot protein existence level 1. Mediates bacterial resistance to the antibiotics streptomycin and spectinomycin. From Escherichia coli.
   6853..6909    -  CDS            GmR (fragment): gentamycin acetyltransferase; aacC1; confers resistance to gentamycin
   7085..7108    -  promoter       Pc promoter (fragment): intI1 (promoter lies within the coding sequence); class 1 integron promoter
   7632..7656    +  misc_feature   LB T-DNA repeat: left border repeat from nopaline C58 T-DNA
>Addgene plasmid #207950 | pMP123 | addgene full sequence | sequence record 415335 | Addgene NGS Result
TAACGGATCACCATGGGGTCTCAGTCAATACATCGGCAGGTGCTGCAGTTTACGGCTAGCTCAGTCCTAG
GTATAGTGCTAGCTACTAGAGAAAGAGGAGAAATACTAAATGCGTAAAGGCGAAGAACTGTTCACGGGCG
TAGTTCCGATTCTGGTCGAGCTGGACGGCGATGTGAACGGTCATAAGTTTAGCGTTCGCGGTGAAGGTGA
GGGCGACGCGACCAACGGCAAACTGACCCTGAAGTTCATCTGCACCACCGGTAAACTGCCGGTGCCTTGG
CCGACCTTGGTGACGACGTTGACGTATGGCGTGCAGTGTTTTGCGCGTTATCCGGACCACATGAAACAAC
ACGATTTCTTCAAATCTGCGATGCCGGAGGGTTACGTCCAGGAGCGTACCATTTCCTTCAAGGATGATGG
CTACTACAAAACTCGCGCAGAGGTTAAGTTTGAAGGTGACACGCTGGTCAATCGTATCGAATTGAAGGGT
ATCGACTTTAAAGAGGATGGTAACATTCTGGGCCATAAACTGGAGTATAACTTCAACAGCCATAATGTTT
ACATTACGGCAGACAAGCAAAAGAACGGCATCAAGGCCAATTTCAAGATTCGCCACAATGTTGAGGACGG
TAGCGTCCAACTGGCCGACCATTACCAGCAGAACACCCCAATTGGTGACGGTCCGGTTTTGCTGCCGGAT
AATCACTATCTGAGCACCCAAAGCGTGCTGAGCAAAGATCCGAACGAAAAACGTGATCACATGGTCCTGC
TGGAATTTGTGACCGCTGCGGGCATCACCCACGGTATGGACGAGCTGTATAAGTAATGAGCTTCAAATAA
AACGAAAGGCTCAGTCGAAAGACTGGGCCTTTCGTTTTATCTGTTGTTTGTCGGTGAACGCTCTCTACTA
GAGTCACACTGGCTCACCTTCGGGTGGGCCTTTCTGCGGGATCCCACCTGCTGCAAGGTGTATTGAGACC
CTCGAGAGATCCTGACAGGATATATTGGCGGGTAAACCTAAGAGAAAAGAGCGTTTATTAGAATAATCGG
ATATTTAAAAGGGCGTGAAAAGGTTTATCCGTTCGTCCATTTGTATGTGCATGCCAACCACAGGGTTCCC
CTCGGGATCAAAGTACTTTGATCCAACCCCTCCGCTGCTATAGTGCAGTCGGCTTCTGACGTTCAGTGCA
GCCGTCATCTGAAAACGACATGTCGCACAAGTCCTAAGTTACGCGACAGGCTGCCGCCCTGCCCTTTTCC
TGGCGTTTTCTTGTCGCGTGTTTTAGTCGCATAAAGTAGAATACTTGCGACTAGAACCGGAGACATTACG
CCATGAACAAGAGCGCCGCCGCTGGCCTGCTGGGCTATGCCCGCGTCAGCACCGACGACCAGGACTTGAC
CAACCAACGGGCCGAACTGCACGCGGCCGGCTGCACCAAGCTGTTTTCCGAGAAGATCACCGGCACCAGG
CGCGACCGCCCGGAGCTGGCCAGGATGCTTGACCACCTACGCCCTGGCGACGTTGTGACAGTGACCAGGC
TAGACCGCCTGGCCCGCAGCACCCGCGACCTACTGGACATTGCCGAGCGCATCCAGGAGGCCGGCGCGGG
CCTGCGTAGCCTGGCAGAGCCGTGGGCCGACACCACCACGCCGGCCGGCCGCATGGTGTTGACCGTGTTC
GCCGGCATTGCCGAGTTCGAGCGTTCCCTAATCATCGACCGCACCCGGAGCGGGCGCGAGGCCGCCAAGG
CCCGAGGCGTGAAGTTTGGCCCCCGCCCTACCCTCACCCCGGCACAGATCGCGCACGCCCGCGAGCTGAT
CGACCAGGAAGGCCGCACCGTGAAAGAGGCGGCTGCACTGCTTGGCGTGCATCGCTCGACCCTGTACCGC
GCACTTGAGCGCAGCGAGGAAGTGACGCCCACCGAGGCCAGGCGGCGCGGTGCCTTCCGTGAGGACGCAT
TGACCGAGGCCGACGCCCTGGCGGCCGCCGAGAATGAACGCCAAGAGGAACAAGCATGAAACCGCACCAG
GACGGCCAGGACGAACCGTTTTTCATTACCGAAGAGATCGAGGCGGAGATGATCGCGGCCGGGTACGTGT
TCGAGCCGCCCGCGCACCTCTCAACCGTGCGGCTGCATGAAATCCTGGCCGGTTTGTCTGATGCCAAGCT
GGCGGCCTGGCCGGCCAGCTTGGCCGCTGAAGAAACCGAGCGCCGCCGTCTAAAAAGGTGATGTGTATTT
GAGTAAAACAGCTTGCGTCATGCGGTCGCTGCGTATATGATGCGATGAGTAAATAAACAAATACGCAAGG
GGAACGCATGAAGGTTATCGCTGTACTTAACCAGAAAGGCGGGTCAGGCAAGACGACCATCGCAACCCAT
CTAGCCCGCGCCCTGCAACTCGCCGGGGCCGATGTTCTGTTAGTCGATTCCGATCCCCAGGGCAGTGCCC
GCGATTGGGCGGCCGTGCGGGAAGATCAACCGCTAACCGTTGTCGGCATCGACCGCCCGACGATTGACCG
CGACGTGAAGGCCATCGGCCGGCGCGACTTCGTAGTGATCGACGGAGCGCCCCAGGCGGCGGACTTGGCT
GTGTCCGCGATCAAGGCAGCCGACTTCGTGCTGATTCCGGTGCAGCCAAGCCCTTACGACATATGGGCCA
CCGCCGACCTGGTGGAGCTGGTTAAGCAGCGCATTGAGGTCACGGATGGAAGGCTACAAGCGGCCTTTGT
CGTGTCGCGGGCGATCAAAGGCACGCGCATCGGCGGTGAGGTTGCCGAGGCGCTGGCCGGGTACGAGCTG
CCCATTCTTGAGTCCCGTATCACGCAGCGCGTGAGCTACCCAGGCACTGCCGCCGCCGGCACAACCGTTC
TTGAATCAGAACCCGAGGGCGACGCTGCCCGCGAGGTCCAGGCGCTGGCCGCTGAAATTAAATCAAAACT
CATTTGAGTTAATGAGGTAAAGAGAAAATGAGCAAAAGCACAAACACGCTAAGTGCCGGCCGTCCGAGCG
CACGCAGCAGCAAGGCTGCAACGTTGGCCAGCCTGGCAGACACGCCAGCCATGAAGCGGGTCAACTTTCA
GTTGCCGGCGGAGGATCACACCAAGCTGAAGATGTACGCGGTACGCCAAGGCAAGACCATTACCGAGCTG
CTATCTGAATACATCGCGCAGCTACCAGAGTAAATGAGCAAATGAATAAATGAGTAGATGAATTTTAGCG
GCTAAAGGAGGCGGCATGGAAAATCAAGAACAACCAGGCACCGACGCCGTGGAATGCCCCATGTGTGGAG
GAACGGGCGGTTGGCCAGGCGTAAGCGGCTGGGTTGCCTGCCGGCCCTGCAATGGCACTGGAACCCCCAA
GCCCGAGGAATCGGCGTGAGCGGTCGCAAACCATCCGGCCCGGTACAAATCGGCGCGGCGCTGGGTGATG
ACCTGGTGGAGAAGTTGAAGGCCGCGCAGGCCGCCCAGCGGCAACGCATCGAGGCAGAAGCACGCCCCGG
TGAATCGTGGCAAGCGGCCGCTGATCGAATCCGCAAAGAATCCCGGCAACCGCCGGCAGCCGGTGCGCCG
TCGATTAGGAAGCCGCCCAAGGGCGACGAGCAACCAGATTTTTTCGTTCCGATGCTCTATGACGTGGGCA
CCCGCGATAGTCGCAGCATCATGGACGTGGCCGTTTTCCGTCTGTCGAAGCGTGACCGACGAGCTGGCGA
GGTGATCCGCTACGAGCTTCCAGACGGGCACGTAGAGGTTTCCGCAGGGCCGGCCGGCATGGCCAGTGTG
TGGGATTACGACCTGGTACTGATGGCGGTTTCCCATCTAACCGAATCCATGAACCGATACCGGGAAGGGA
AGGGAGACAAGCCCGGCCGCGTGTTCCGTCCACACGTTGCGGACGTACTCAAGTTCTGCCGGCGAGCCGA
TGGCGGAAAGCAGAAAGACGACCTGGTAGAAACCTGCATTCGGTTAAACACCACGCACGTTGCCATGCAG
CGTACGAAGAAGGCCAAGAACGGCCGCCTGGTGACGGTATCCGAGGGTGAAGCCTTGATTAGCCGCTACA
AGATCGTAAAGAGCGAAACCGGGCGGCCGGAGTACATCGAGATCGAGCTAGCTGATTGGATGTACCGCGA
GATCACAGAAGGCAAGAACCCGGACGTGCTGACGGTTCACCCCGATTACTTTTTGATCGATCCCGGCATC
GGCCGTTTTCTCTACCGCCTGGCACGCCGCGCCGCAGGCAAGGCAGAAGCCAGATGGTTGTTCAAGACGA
TCTACGAACGCAGTGGCAGCGCCGGAGAGTTCAAGAAGTTCTGTTTCACCGTGCGCAAGCTGATCGGGTC
AAATGACCTGCCGGAGTACGATTTGAAGGAGGAGGCGGGGCAGGCTGGCCCGATCCTAGTCATGCGCTAC
CGCAACCTGATCGAGGGCGAAGCATCCGCCGGTTCCTAATGTACGGAGCAGATGCTAGGGCAAATTGCCC
TAGCAGGGGAAAAAGGTCGAAAAGGACTCTTTCCTGTGGATAGCACGTACATTGGGAACCCAAAGCCGTA
CATTGGGAACCGGAACCCGTACATTGGGAACCCAAAGCCGTACATTGGGAACCGGTCACACATGTAAGTG
ACTGATATAAAAGAGAAAAAAGGCGATTTTTCCGCCTAAAACTCTTTAAAACTTATTAAAACTCTTAAAA
CCCGCCTGGCCTGTGCATAACTGTCTGGCCAGCGCACAGCCGAAGAGCTGCAAAAAGCGCCTACCCTTCG
GTCGCTGCGCTCCCTACGCCCCGCCGCTTCGCGTCGGCCTATCGCGGCCGCTGGCCGCTCAAAAATGGCT
GGCCTACGGCCAGGCAATCTACCAGGGCGCGGACAAGCCGCGCCGTCGCCACTCGACCGCCGGCGCCCAC
ATCAAGGCACCCTGCCTCGCGCGTTTCGGTGATGACGGTGAAAACCTCTGACACATGCAGCTCCCGGTGA
CGGTCACAGCTTGTCTGTAAGCGGATGCCGGGAGCAGACAAGCCCGTCAGGGCGCGTCAGCGGGTGTTGG
CGGGTGTCGGGGCGCAGCCATGACCCAGTCACGTAGCGATAGCGGAGTGTATACTGGCTTAACTATGCGG
CATCAGAGCAGATTGTACTGAGAGTGCACCATATGCGGTGTGAAATACCGCACAGATGCGTAAGGAGAAA
ATACCGCATCAGGCGCTCTTCCGCTTCCTCGCTCACTGACTCGCTGCGCTCGGTCGTTCGGCTGCGGCGA
GCGGTATCAGCTCACTCAAAGGCGGTAATACGGTTATCCACAGAATCAGGGGATAACGCAGGAAAGAACA
TGTGAGCAAAAGGCCAGCAAAAGGCCAGGAACCGTAAAAAGGCCGCGTTGCTGGCGTTTTTCCATAGGCT
CCGCCCCCCTGACGAGCATCACAAAAATCGACGCTCAAGTCAGAGGTGGCGAAACCCGACAGGACTATAA
AGATACCAGGCGTTTCCCCCTGGAAGCTCCCTCGTGCGCTCTCCTGTTCCGACCCTGCCGCTTACCGGAT
ACCTGTCCGCCTTTCTCCCTTCGGGAAGCGTGGCGCTTTCTCATAGCTCACGCTGTAGGTATCTCAGTTC
GGTGTAGGTCGTTCGCTCCAAGCTGGGCTGTGTGCACGAACCCCCCGTTCAGCCCGACCGCTGCGCCTTA
TCCGGTAACTATCGTCTTGAGTCCAACCCGGTAAGACACGACTTATCGCCACTGGCAGCAGCCACTGGTA
ACAGGATTAGCAGAGCGAGGTATGTAGGCGGTGCTACAGAGTTCTTGAAGTGGTGGCCTAACTACGGCTA
CACTAGAAGGACAGTATTTGGTATCTGCGCTCTGCTGAAGCCAGTTACCTTCGGAAAAAGAGTTGGTAGC
TCTTGATCCGGCAAACAAACCACCGCTGGTAGCGGTGGTTTTTTTGTTTGCAAGCAGCAGATTACGCGCA
GAAAAAAAGGATCTCAAGAAGATCCTTTGATCTTTTCTACGGGGTCTGACGCTCAGTGGAACGAAAACTC
ACGTTAAGGGATTTTGGTCATGCATTCTAGGTGATTATTTGCCGACTACCTTGGTGATCTCGCCTTTCAC
GTAGTGGACAAATTCTTCCAACTGATCTGCGCGCGAGGCCAAGCGATCTTCTTCTTGTCCAAGATAAGCC
TGTCTAGCTTCAAGTATGACGGGCTGATACTGGGCCGGCAGGCGCTCCATTGCCCAGTCGGCAGCGACAT
CCTTCGGCGCGATTTTGCCGGTTACTGCGCTGTACCAAATGCGGGACAACGTAAGCACTACATTTCGCTC
ATCACCAGCCCAGTCGGGCGGCGAGTTCCATAGCGTTAAGGTTTCATTTAGCGCCTCAAATAGATCCTGT
TCAGGAACCGGATCAAAGAGTTCCTCCGCCGCTGGACCTACCAAGGCAACGCTATGTTCTCTTGCTTTTG
TCAGCAAGATAGCCAGATCAATGTCGATCGTGGCTGGCTCGAAGATACCTGCAAGAATGTCATTGCGCTG
CCATTCTCCAAATTGCAGTTCGCGCTTAGCTGGATAACGCCACGGAATGATGTCGTCGTGCACAACAATG
GTGACTTCTACAGCGCGGAGAATCTCGCTCTCTCCAGGGGAAGCCGAAGTTTCCAAAAGGTCGTTGATCA
AAGCTCGCCGCGTTGTTTCATCAAGCCTTACGGTCACCGTAACCAGCAAATCAATATCACTGTGTGGCTT
CAGGCCGCCATCCACTGCGGAGCCGTACAAATGTACGGCCAGCAACGTCGGTTCGAGATGGCGCTCGATG
ACGCCAACTACCTCTGATAGTTGAGTCGATACTTCGGCGATCACCGCTTCCCTCATAATGTTTAACTTTG
TTTTAGGGCGACTGCCCTGCTGCGTAACATCGTTGCTGCTCCATAACATCAAACATCGACCCACGGCGTA
ACGCGCTTGCTGCTTGGATGCCCGAGGCATAGACTGTACCCCAAAAAAACAGTCATAACAAGCCATGAAA
ACCGCCACTGCGCCGTTACCACCGCTGCGTTCGGTCAAGGTTCTGGACCAGTTGCGTGAGCGCATACGCT
ACTTGCATTACAGCTTACGAACCGAACAGGCTTATGTCCACTGGGTTCGTGCCTTCATCCGTTTCCACGG
TGTGCGTCACCCGGCAACCTTGGGTAGCAGCGAAGTCGAGGCATTTCTGTCCTGGCTGGAACAGAACTTA
TTATTTCCTTCCTCTTTTCTACAGTATTTAAAGATACCCCAAGAAGCTAATTATAACAAGACGAACTCCA
ATTCACTGTTCCTTGCATTCTAAAACCTTAAATACCAGAAAACAGCTTTTTCAAAGTTGTTTTCAAAGTT
GGCGTATAACATAGTATCGACGGAGCCGATTTTGAAACCGCGGTGATCACAGGCAGCAACGCTCTGTCAT
CGTTACAATCAACATGCTACCCTCCGCGAGATCATCCGTGTTTCAAACCCGGCAGCTTAGTTGCCGTTCT
TCCGAATAGCATCGGTAACATGAGCAAAGTCTGCCGCCTTACAACGGCTCTCCCGCTGACGCCGTCCCGG
ACTGATGGGCTGCCTGTATCGAGTGGTGATTTTGTGCCGAGCTGCCGGTCGGGGAGCTGTTGGCTGGCTG
GTGGCAGGATATATTGTGGTGTAAACA
